Addgene plasmid #185626: pEPQD1CB0202
Purpose: MoClo Level 1, position 5 reverse, transcriptional unit for expression of plant codon optimized Cas9 from Streptococcus pyogenes driven by 35S promoter
Depositing lab: Nicola Patron. Depositing organization: Earlham Institute. Publication: Reconstitution of monoterpene indole alkaloid biosynthesis in genome engineered Nicotiana benthamiana. Dudley QM, Jo S, Guerrero DAS, Chhetry M, Smedley MA, Harwood WA, Sherden NH, O'Connor SE, Caputi L, Patron NJ. Commun Biol. 2022 Sep 10;5(1):949. doi: 10.1038/s42003-022-03904-w. PubMed 36088516.
Backbone
  Vector backbone: Unspecified
  Vector type: CRISPR, Synthetic Biology
Growth in bacteria
  Bacterial resistance: Ampicillin, 100 μg/mL
  Growth temperature: 37°C
  Growth strain: DH5alpha
  Copy number: High Copy
Gene/Insert
  Gene/Insert name: SpCas9 (alt name: L1_P5R - 35sPROMshort-Cas9-nosT)
  Species: Streptococcus pyogenes
  Cloning method: Restriction Enzyme; 5′ cloning site unknown (unknown if destroyed); 3′ cloning site unknown (unknown if destroyed)
  Sequencing primers: 5′ CTGGTGGCAGGATATATTGTGGTG; 3′ GAACCCTGTGGTTGGCATGCACATAC
Terms and licenses: Academic/Nonprofit Terms; Industry Terms: Not Available to Industry
How to cite: pEPQD1CB0202 was a gift from Nicola Patron (Addgene plasmid # 185626 ; http://n2t.net/addgene:185626 ; RRID:Addgene_185626)
