[The description below was written by a language model from this plasmid's Addgene catalogue record and pLannotate feature annotations shown in this document.]
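Description:
pEPQD1CB0202 is a MoClo (Golden Gate modular cloning) Level 1 plasmid carrying a single plant transcriptional unit for Cas9, assembled for position 5 in the reverse orientation so that it can be combined with other Level 1 units into a multigene Level 2 construct. The catalogue entry lists the backbone as unspecified, but the 9.3 kb sequence shows the features of a binary-type acceptor. These include left and right T-DNA border repeats from the nopaline C58 Ti plasmid, a high-copy ColE1/pUC-type origin for propagation in E. coli, and the broad-host-range incP oriV with its trfA replication initiator, which would allow maintenance in Agrobacterium. Bacterial selection is by ampicillin through the bla gene and its own promoter. A very short TetR fragment is also annotated and appears to be a backbone remnant rather than a functional element.

Between the borders, on the reverse strand, sits the payload. A CaMV 35S promoter (described in the record as a short version) is followed by the tobacco mosaic virus Ω 5' leader, which acts as a translational enhancer. Next come a plant codon-optimized Streptococcus pyogenes Cas9 coding sequence and the nopaline synthase terminator and polyadenylation signal. This arrangement gives strong constitutive expression of the nuclease in plant cells. No guide RNA cassette or plant selectable marker is annotated in this plasmid, so these would be supplied by other modules in the assembly. The annotation also does not identify nuclear localization signals or epitope tags. The associated work concerns genome engineering of Nicotiana benthamiana, consistent with use as the Cas9 module in multigene CRISPR editing constructs for plants.
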