Features (pLannotate 1.2.2; 13 found; start..end, strand, type, name):
    218..1078    -  CDS            AmpR: β-lactamase; bla; confers resistance to ampicillin, carbenicillin, and related antibiotics
   1079..1183    -  promoter       AmpR promoter: bla
   1270..1901    -  rep_origin     oriV: incP origin of replication
   1993..2017    +  misc_feature   LB T-DNA repeat: left border repeat from nopaline C58 T-DNA
   2128..2380    -  terminator     NOS terminator: nopaline synthase terminator and poly(A) signal
   2429..6532    -  CDS            cas9: CAS9_STRP1 - Also known as csn1 From Streptococcus pyogenes serotype M1.
   6541..6594    -  misc_feature   TMV Ω: translational enhancer from the tobacco mosaic virus 5'-leader sequence (Gallie et al., 1988)
   6623..6968    -  promoter       CaMV 35S promoter: strong constitutive promoter from cauliflower mosaic virus
   6625..6671    -  promoter       minimal CaMV 35S promoter: minimal 35S promoter from cauliflower mosaic virus
   7091..7115    +  misc_feature   RB T-DNA repeat: right border repeat from nopaline C58 T-DNA
   7227..7247    -  CDS            TetR (fragment): tetracycline resistance regulatory protein; tetR
   7274..8419    -  CDS            trfA: TRFA_ECOLX - Experimental evidence at protein level: Swiss-Prot protein existence level 1. Also involved in plasmid copy number control, promoting intermolecular coupling of protein bound iterons at oriV, which inhibits replication initiation. From Escherichia coli.
   8755..47      -  rep_origin     ori (across the origin): high-copy-number ColE1/pMB1/pBR322/pUC origin of replication
>Addgene plasmid #185626 | pEPQD1CB0202 | addgene full sequence | sequence record 368553 | Addgene NGS Result
TTTTTGTTTGCAAGCAGCAGATTACGCGCAGAAAAAAAGGATCTCAAGAAGATCCTTTGATCTTTTCTAC
GGGGTCTGACGCTCAGTGGAACGAAAACTCACGTTAAGGGATTTTGGTCATGAGATTATCAAAAAGGATC
TTCACCTAGATCCTTTTAAATTAAAAATGAAGTTTTAAATCAATCTAAAGTATATATGAGTAAACTTGGT
CTGACAGTTACCAATGCTTAATCAGTGAGGCACCTATCTCAGCGATCTGTCTATTTCGTTCATCCATAGT
TGCCTGACTCCCCGTCGTGTAGATAACTACGATACGGGAGGGCTTACCATCTGGCCCCAGTGCTGCAATG
ATACCGCGAGAACCACGCTCACCGGCTCCAGATTTATCAGCAATAAACCAGCCAGCCGGAAGGGCCGAGC
GCAGAAGTGGTCCTGCAACTTTATCCGCCTCCATCCAGTCTATTAATTGTTGCCGGGAAGCTAGAGTAAG
TAGTTCGCCAGTTAATAGTTTGCGCAACGTTGTTGCCATTGCTACAGGCATCGTGGTGTCACGCTCGTCG
TTTGGTATGGCTTCATTCAGCTCCGGTTCCCAACGATCAAGGCGAGTTACATGATCCCCCATGTTGTGCA
AAAAAGCGGTTAGCTCCTTCGGTCCTCCGATCGTTGTCAGAAGTAAGTTGGCCGCAGTGTTATCACTCAT
GGTTATGGCAGCACTGCATAATTCTCTTACTGTCATGCCATCCGTAAGATGCTTTTCTGTGACTGGTGAG
TACTCAACCAAGTCATTCTGAGAATAGTGTATGCGGCGACCGAGTTGCTCTTGCCCGGCGTCAATACGGG
ATAATACCGCGCCACATAGCAGAACTTTAAAAGTGCTCATCATTGGAAAACGTTCTTCGGGGCGAAAACT
CTCAAGGATCTTACCGCTGTTGAGATCCAGTTCGATGTAACCCACTCGTGCACCCAACTGATCTTCAGCA
TCTTTTACTTTCACCAGCGTTTCTGGGTGAGCAAAAACAGGAAGGCAAAATGCCGCAAAAAAGGGAATAA
GGGCGACACGGAAATGTTGAATACTCATACTCTTCCTTTTTCAATATTATTGAAGCATTTATCAAGGTTA
TTGTCTCATGAGCGGATACATATTTGAATGTATTTAGAAAAATAAACAAATAGGGGTTCCGCGCACGAAT
TGGCCAGCGCTGCCATTTTTGGGGTGAGGCCGTTCGCGGCCGAGGGGCGCAGCCCCTGGGGGGATGGGAG
GCCCGCGTTAGCGGGCCGGGAGGGTTCGAGAAGGGGGGGCACCCCCCTTCGGCGTGCGCGGTCACGCGCA
CAGGGCGCAGCCCTGGTTAAAAACAAGGTTTATAAATATTGGTTTAAAAGCAGGTTAAAAGACAGGTTAG
CGGTGGCCGAAAAACGGGCGGAAACCCTTGCAAATGCTGGATTTTCTGCCTGTGGACAGCCCCTCAAATG
TCAATAGGTGCGCCCCTCATCTGTCAGCACTCTGCCCCTCAAGTGTCAAGGATCGCGCCCCTCATCTGTC
AGTAGTCGCGCCCCTCAAGTGTCAATACCGCAGGGCACTTATCCCCAGGCTTGTCCACATCATCTGTGGG
AAACTCGCGTAAAATCAGGCGTTTTCGCCGATTTGCGAGGCTGGCCAGCTCCACGTCGCCGGCCGAAATC
GAGCCTGCCCCTCATCTGTCAACGCCGCGCCGGGTGAGTCGGCCCCTCAAGTGTCAACGTCCGCCCCTCA
TCTGTCAGTGAGGGCCAAGTTTTCCGCGAGGTATCCACAACGCCGGCGGCCGCGGTGTCTCGCACACGGC
TTCGACGGCGTTTCTGGCGCGTTTGCAGGGCCATAGACGGCCGCCAGCCCAGCGGCGAGGGCAACCAGCC
CGGTGAGCGTCGCAAAGGAGATCCTGATCTGACTGATGGGCTGCCTGTATCGAGTGGTGATTTTGTGCCG
AGCTGCCGGTCGGGGAGCTGTTGGCTGGCTGGTGGCAGGATATATTGTGGTGTAAACAAATTGACGCTTA
GACAACTTAATAACACATTGCGGACGTTTTTAATGTACTGGGGTGGATGCAGTGGGCCCCACTCTGTGAA
GACAACAGAGAATTCGCATGCAGCGTCGATCTAGTAACATAGATGACACCGCGCGCGATAATTTATCCTA
GTTTGCGCGCTATATTTTGTTTTCTATCGCGTATTAAATGTATAATTGCGGGACTCTAATCATAAAAACC
CATCTCATAAATAACGTCATGCATTACATGTTAATTATTACATGCTTAACGTAATTCAACAGAAATTATA
TGATAATCATCGCAAGACCGGCAACAGGATTCAATCTTAAGAAACTTTATTGCCAAATGTTTGAACGATC
TGCTTGACAAGCTCAAACCTTCCTCTTCTTCTTAGGATCAGCCCTTGAATCACCACCGAGCTGTGAGAGA
TCGATCCTAGTCTCGTAGAGTCCAGTGATAGACTGATGGATGAGGGTAGCATCGAGCACTTCTTTGGTAG
AGGTGTATCTCTTCCTATCGATGGTTGTATCGAAGTACTTGAAAGCAGCAGGAGCACCGAGGTTGGTAAG
GGTGAAGAGATGGATGATGTTCTCTGCCTGTTCCCTGATAGGCTTATCTCTGTGCTTGTTGTAAGCAGAC
AACACCTTATCGAGGTTTGCATCAGCGAGGATCACCCTTTTAGAGAACTCAGAGATCTGCTCGATGATCT
CATCCAAGTAGTGCTTGTGCTGCTCAACGAAAAGTTGCTTCTGCTCGTTATCTTCTGGAGATCCCTTCAA
CTTCTCGTAGTGAGAAGCGAGGTAAAGAAAGTTAACGTACTTAGATGGGAGAGCAAGCTCGTTTCCCTTT
TGAAGCTCACCAGCAGAAGCGAGCATCCTCTTTCTACCGTTCTCGAGTTCGAAGAGTGAGTACTTTGGGA
GCTTGATGATGAGATCCTTCTTAACCTCTTTGTATCCCTTAGCCTCGAGGAAATCGATTGGGTTCTTCTC
GAAAGATGACCTTTCCATGATAGTGATTCCGAGAAGTTCCTTAACAGACTTGAGCTTCTTACTCTTTCCC
TTCTCAACCTTAGCCACAACGAGAACAGAGTAAGCCACGGTAGGAGAATCGAAACCACCGTATTTCTTAG
GGTCCCAATCCTTCTTCCTAGCAATGAGCTTATCAGAGTTCCTCTTAGGGAGGATAGACTCTTTAGAGAA
TCCACCGGTCTGCACCTCGGTTTTCTTAACGATGTTCACCTGTGGCATAGAGAGCACCTTTCTAACGGTA
GCGAAATCCCTTCCCTTATCCCACACGATCTCACCTGTTTCACCGTTTGTCTCGATGAGTGGCCTCTTTC
TGATCTCACCGTTAGCGAGGGTAATCTCGGTCTTGAAGAAATTCATGATGTTAGAGTAGAAGAAATACTT
AGCGGTAGCCTTTCCGATCTCTTGCTCAGACTTAGCGATCATCTTCCTCACATCGTACACCTTGTAATCA
CCGTACACGAACTCTGACTCGAGCTTAGGATACTTCTTGATGAGAGCGGTTCCAACAACAGCGTTAAGGT
AAGCATCGTGAGCGTGGTGGTAGTTGTTGATTTCCCTCACCTTGTAGAATTGGAAATCCTTTCTGAAATC
AGACACGAGCTTTGACTTGAGGGTGATAACCTTCACTTCCCTGATCAACTTATCGTTCTCATCGTACTTG
GTGTTCATCCTAGAATCGAGGATCTGTGCAACGTGCTTAGTGATCTGCCTGGTTTCCACAAGCTGCCTCT
TGATGAATCCTGCCTTATCCAATTCAGAGAGTCCTCCCCTCTCAGCCTTAGTCAAGTTATCGAACTTTCT
CTGAGTGATGAGCTTAGCGTTGAGGAGCTGCCTCCAATAGTTCTTCATTTTCTTCACAACCTCTTCACTT
GGCACGTTATCACTCTTACCCCTGTTCTTATCAGACCTGGTGAGCACCTTGTTATCGATAGAATCATCCT
TCAAGAATGACTGTGGCACGATATGATCAACATCGTAATCAGAGAGCCTGTTGATATCCAACTCTTGATC
CACATACATATCCCTTCCGTTCTGGAGGTAGTAGAGGTAGAGCTTCTCATTCTGGAGCTGAGTGTTCTCA
ACAGGGTGCTCTTTGAGGATCTGAGATCCAAGCTCTTTGATACCTTCCTCGATCCTCTTCATCCTTTCCC
TAGAGTTCTTCTGTCCCTTCTGAGTGGTCTGGTTCTCTCTAGCCATTTCGATCACGATGTTCTCAGGCTT
ATGCCTTCCCATCACCTTCACCAACTCATCCACAACCTTCACAGTCTGGAGGATTCCCTTCTTGATTGCA
GGAGATCCAGCGAGGTTAGCGATATGCTCATGGAGACTATCACCCTGTCCTGAAACCTGAGCCTTCTGGA
TATCCTCTTTAAAGGTGAGAGAATCATCGTGGATGAGCTGCATGAAGTTTCTGTTAGCGAATCCATCAGA
CTTGAGGAAATCAAGGATTGTCTTTCCAGACTGCTTATCCCTGATTCCGTTAATGAGCTTTCTTGAGAGC
CTTCCCCAACCAGTGTATCTTCTTCTCTTCAACTGCTTCATCACCTTATCATCGAAGAGATGAGCGTAGG
TCTTGAGCCTTTCTTCAATCATCTCTCTATCTTCAAAGAGGGTGAGGGTAAGAACGATATCCTCCAAGAT
ATCCTCGTTTTCCTCGTTATCCAAGAAATCCTTATCCTTAATGATCTTGAGGAGATCGTGGTAGGTTCCG
AGAGATGCGTTGAACCTATCCTCAACACCAGAAATCTCAACTGAATCGAAGCACTCGATTTTCTTGAAGT
AATCCTCTTTGAGCTGCTTCACGGTCACCTTTCTGTTGGTCTTGAACAAGAGATCAACGATAGCCTTCTT
TTGCTCACCTGACAAAAAAGCAGGCTTCCTCATTCCCTCGGTCACGTACTTAACCTTGGTCAACTCGTTG
TACACGGTGAAGTACTCGTAGAGCAAAGAGTGCTTAGGGAGCACCTTCTCGTTTGGAAGGTTCTTATCGA
AGTTGGTCATCCTCTCGATGAAAGACTGAGCACTAGCACCCTTATCCACCACCTCTTCGAAGTTCCAAGG
GGTGATGGTTTCCTCAGACTTTCTGGTCATCCAAGCGAATCTTGAGTTTCCTCTAGCGAGAGGTCCCACG
TAGTAAGGGATTCTGAAGGTGAGAATCTTCTCAATCTTTTCCCTGTTATCCTTGAGGAATGGGTAGAAAT
CCTCTTGCCTTCTAAGGATAGCGTGCAACTCTCCGAGGTGGATCTGATGAGGGATAGATCCGTTATCGAA
GGTCCTCTGCTTTCTGAGAAGATCCTCTCTATTGAGCTTCACGAGGAGTTCCTCGGTTCCATCCATCTTC
TCGAGGATAGGCTTGATGAACTTGTAGAACTCTTCTTGAGATGCACCACCATCGATGTAACCAGCGTATC
CGTTCTTAGACTGATCGAAGAAAATCTCTTTGTACTTCTCTGGGAGCTGCTGTCTAACAAGAGCCTTGAG
AAGTGTGAGATCCTGGTGGTGCTCATCGTATCTCTTGATCATAGAAGCTGAGAGTGGAGCCTTGGTGATC
TCGGTGTTCACTCTGAGGATATCACTGAGGAGGATAGCATCAGAGAGGTTCTTAGCAGCGAGGAACAAAT
CAGCGTACTGATCTCCGATCTGAGCGAGGAGGTTATCGAGATCATCATCGTAGGTATCCTTTGAGAGCTG
GAGCTTTGCATCCTCAGCGAGATCGAAGTTAGACTTGAAGTTAGGGGTGAGTCCGAGAGAGAGAGCGATC
AAGTTTCCGAAAAGTCCGTTCTTCTTCTCACCAGGGAGCTGAGCAATGAGGTTCTCAAGCCTTCTTGACT
TAGAGAGCCTAGCAGAGAGGATAGCCTTAGCATCCACACCTGAAGCGTTGATAGGGTTCTCTTCGAAAAG
CTGGTTGTAGGTCTGCACGAGCTGGATGAACAACTTATCCACATCAGAGTTATCAGGGTTGAGATCACCC
TCGATGAGGAAGTGTCCTCTGAACTTGATCATGTGAGCGAGAGCGAGGTAGATGAGCCTGAGATCAGCCT
TATCAGTAGAATCAACGAGCTTCTTTCTGAGGTGGTAGATAGTAGGGTACTTCTCGTGGTATGCCACCTC
ATCAACGATGTTTCCGAAGATAGGGTGCCTCTCGTGCTTCTTATCTTCTTCCACGAGGAATGACTCTTCG
AGCCTGTGGAAGAATGAATCATCCACTTTAGCCATCTCGTTAGAGAAGATCTCTTGGAGGTAGCAGATCC
TGTTCTTTCTTCTGGTGTACCTTCTTCTAGCGGTTCTCTTGAGTCTGGTAGCCTCAGCAGTTTCACCAGA
ATCGAAGAGGAGAGCACCGATAAGGTTTTTCTTGATAGAGTGCCTATCGGTGTTTCCGAGAACCTTGAAC
TTCTTAGATGGCACCTTGTACTCATCGGTGATCACAGCCCATCCCACAGAGTTAGTTCCGATATCGAGTC
CGATAGAGTACTTCTTATCCATTGTATCGATAATTGTAAATGTAATTGTAATGTTGTTTGTTGTTTGTTG
TTGTTGGTAATTGTTGTAAAAATGAGCTCTTATACTCGAGCGTGTCCTCTCCAAATGAAATGAACTTCCT
TATATAGAGGAAGGGTCTTGCGAAGGATAGTGGGATTGTGCGTCATCCCTTACGTCAGTGGAGATGTCAC
ATCAATCCACTTGCTTTGTAGACGTGGTTGGAACCTCTTCTTTTTCCACGATGCTCCTCGTGGGTGGGGG
TCCATCTTTGGGACCACTGTCGGCAGAGAGATCTTGAATGATAGCCTTTCCTTTATCGCAATGATGGCAT
TTGTAGGAGCCACCTTCCTTTTCTACTGTCCTTTCGATGAAGTGACAGATAGCTGGGCAATGGAATCCGA
GGAGGTTTCCCGAAATTATCCTTTGTTGAAAAGTCTCAATAGCCCTTTGATCTTCTGAGACTGTATCTTT
GACATTTTTGGAGTAGACCAGAGTGTCGTGCTCCACCATGTTGACCTCCTGTGTTGTCTTCTGCACGAAG
TGGTTTAAACTATCAGTGTTTGACAGGATATATTGGCGGGTAAACCTAAGAGAAAAGAGCGTTTATTAGA
ATAATCGGATATTTAAAAGGGCGTGAAAAGGTTTATCCGTTCGTCCATTTGTATGTGCATGCCAACCACA
GGGTTCCCCAGATCAGGCGCTGGCTGCTGAACCCCCAGCCGGAACTGACCCCACAAGGCCCTAGCGTTTG
CAATGCACCAGGTCATCATTGACCCAGGCGTGTTCCACCAGGCCGCTGCCTCGCAACTCTTCGCAGGCTT
CGCCGACCTGCTCGCGCCACTTCTTCACGCGGGTGGAATCCGATCCGCACATGAGGCGGAAGGTTTCCAG
CTTGAGCGGGTACGGCTCCCGGTGCGAGCTGAAATAGTCGAACATCCGTCGGGCCGTCGGCGACAGCTTG
CGGTACTTCTCCCATATGAATTTCGTGTAGTGGTCGCCAGCAAACAGCACGACGATTTCCTCGTCGATCA
GGACCTGGCAACGGGACGTTTTCTTGCCACGGTCCAGGACGCGGAAGCGGTGCAGCAGCGACACCGATTC
CAGGTGCCCAACGCGGTCGGACGTGAAGCCCATCGCCGTCGCCTGTAGGCGCGACAGGCATTCCTCGGCC
TTCGTGTAATACCGGCCATTGATCGACCAGCCCAGGTCCTGGCAAAGCTCGTAGAACGTGAAGGTGATCG
GCTCGCCGATAGGGGTGCGCTTCGCGTACTCCAACACCTGCTGCCACACCAGTTCGTCATCGTCGGCCCG
CAGCTCGACGCCGGTGTAGGTGATCTTCACGTCCTTGTTGACGTGGAAAATGACCTTGTTTTGCAGCGCC
TCGCGCGGGATTTTCTTGTTGCGCGTGGTGAACAGGGCAGAGCGGGCCGTGTCGTTTGGCATCGCTCGCA
TCGTGTCCGGCCACGGCGCAATATCGAACAAGGAAAGCTGCATTTCCTTGATCTGCTGCTTCGTGTGTTT
CAGCAACGCGGCCTGCTTGGCCTCGCTGACCTGTTTTGCCAGGTCCTCGCCGGCGGTTTTTCGCTTCTTG
GTCGTCATAGTTCCTCGCGTGTCGATGGTCATCGACTTCGCCAAACCTGCCGCCTCCTGTTCAAGACGAC
GCGAACGCTCCACGGCGGCCGATGGCGCGGGCAGGGCAGGGGGAGCCAGTTGCACGCTGTCGCGCTCGAT
CTTGGCCGTAGCTTGCTGGACCATCGAGCCGACGGACTGGAAGGTTTCGCGGGGCGCACGCATGACGGTG
CGGCTTGCGATGGTTTCGGCATCCTCGGCGGAAAACCCCGCGTCGATCAGTTCTTGCCTGTATGCCTTCC
GGTCAAACGTCCGATTCATTCACCCTCCTTGCGGGATTGCCCCGACTCACGCCGGGGCAATGTGCCCTTA
TTCCTGATTTGACCCGCCTGGTGCCTTGGTGTCCAGATAATCCACCTTATCGGCAATGAAGTCGGTCCCG
TAGACCGTCTGGCCGTCCTTCTCGTACTTGGTATTCCGAATCTTGCCCTGCACGAATACCAGCGACCCCT
TGCCCAAATACTTGCCGTGGGCCTCGGCCTGAGAGCCAAAACACTTGATGCGGAAGAAGTCGGTGCGCTC
CTGCTTGTCGCCGGCATCGTTGCGCCACATCTAGGATCTGCCAGGAACCGTAAAAAGGCCGCGTTGCTGG
CGTTTTTCCATAGGCTCCGCCCCCCTGACGAGCATCACAAAAATCGACGCTCAAGTCAGAGGTGGCGAAA
CCCGACAGGACTATAAAGATACCAGGCGTTTCCCCCTGGAAGCTCCCTCGTGCGCTCTCCTGTTCCGACC
CTGCCGCTTACCGGATACCTGTCCGCCTTTCTCCCTTCGGGAAGCGTGGCGCTTTCTCATAGCTCACGCT
GTAGGTATCTCAGTTCGGTGTAGGTCGTTCGCTCCAAGCTGGGCTGTGTGCACGAACCCCCCGTTCAGCC
CGACCGCTGCGCCTTATCCGGTAACTATCGTCTTGAGTCCAACCCGGTAAGACACGACTTATCGCCACTG
GCAGCAGCCACTGGTAACAGGATTAGCAGAGCGAGGTATGTAGGCGGTGCTACAGAGTTCTTGAAGTGGT
GGCCTAACTACGGCTACACTAGAAGAACAGTATTTGGTATCTGCGCTCTGCTGAAGCCAGTTACCTTCGG
AAAAAGAGTTGGTAGCTCTTGATCCGGCAAACAAACCACCGCTGGTAGCGGTGGTT
